Addgene plasmid #144534: TFORF3058
Purpose: Lentiviral vector for overexpressing transcription factor ORFs with unique 24-bp barcodes. Barcodes facilitate identification of transcription factors in pooled screens.
Depositing lab: Feng Zhang. Depositing organization: Broad Institute. Publication: A transcription factor atlas of directed differentiation. Joung J, Ma S, Tay T, Geiger-Schuller KR, Kirchgatterer PC, Verdine VK, Guo B, Arias-Garcia MA, Allen WE, Singh A, Kuksenko O, Abudayyeh OO, Gootenberg JS, Fu Z, Macrae RK, Buenrostro JD, Regev A, Zhang F. Cell. 2023 Jan 5;186(1):209-229.e26. doi: 10.1016/j.cell.2022.11.026. PubMed 36608654.
Backbone
  Vector backbone: pLX_TRC317
  Backbone manufacturer: Broad Institute Genetic Perturbation Platform
  Backbone size w/o insert (bp): 8264
  Vector type: Mammalian Expression, Lentiviral
  Selectable markers: Puromycin
Growth in bacteria
  Bacterial resistance: Ampicillin, 100 μg/mL
  Growth temperature: 37°C
  Growth strain: NEB Stable
  Copy number: High Copy
Gene/Insert
  Gene/Insert name: EBF1
  Species: H. sapiens (human)
  Insert size (bp): 1877
  Entrez Gene: EBF1 (a.k.a. COE1, EBF, O/E-1, OLF1)
  Promoter: EF1a
  Cloning method: Unknown
  Sequencing primers: 5′ GGGTGGAGACTGAAGTTAGGCCAG; 3′ CACATAGCGTAAAAGGAGCAACATAG
Resource information
  A portion of this plasmid was derived from a plasmid made by: Genewiz synthesis
Terms and licenses: Academic/Nonprofit Terms; Industry Terms: Not Available to Industry
Depositor comments: NM_024007.4 . The transcription factor ORF portion of this plasmid was synthesized by Genewiz. Please test multiple small colonies in case of plasmid recombination. To make this collection available in a timely manner, a portion of this collection was not fully sequenced by Addgene. If an Addgene verified full plasmid sequence is not available, please contact us prior to placing an order to request the full sequence.
How to cite: TFORF3058 was a gift from Feng Zhang (Addgene plasmid # 144534 ; http://n2t.net/addgene:144534 ; RRID:Addgene_144534)
