[The description below was written by a language model from this plasmid's Addgene catalogue record and pLannotate feature annotations shown in this document.]
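Description:
TFORF3058 is a third-generation-style, self-inactivating lentiviral expression plasmid built on the pLX_TRC317 backbone and carrying the human transcription factor EBF1 (early B-cell factor 1, also called COE1/OLF1), with the open reading frame corresponding to the RefSeq transcript cited by the depositor and obtained by gene synthesis. It belongs to a barcoded transcription factor ORF collection in which each clone carries a unique 24-bp barcode, so that the factor delivered to a cell can be identified by sequencing in pooled overexpression screens, such as directed differentiation screens. In bacteria the plasmid replicates from a high-copy ColE1/pUC-type origin and is selected with ampicillin through the β-lactamase gene. An f1 origin and remnants of a lac/lacZα cloning region are also present. The depositor warns that recombination can occur, as is typical of LTR-containing plasmids.

The viral genome is transcribed from an RSV promoter fused to a truncated HIV-1 5' LTR, followed by the Ψ packaging signal, a partial gag sequence, and the RRE for Rev-dependent nuclear export. It ends in a ΔU3 3' LTR, which inactivates LTR promoter activity after integration, with an SV40 polyadenylation signal downstream. Within this unit, an SV40 early promoter/origin drives puromycin N-acetyltransferase for selecting transduced mammalian cells. A cPPT/CTS element follows, and then the strong constitutive EF-1α promoter drives the EBF1 coding sequence. A WPRE downstream of the ORF enhances transcript stability and expression. The barcode is not annotated in the feature table. It may lie in the short interval between the ORF and the WPRE, where only a small U6 promoter fragment is called, but the record does not state its position. No epitope tag or fluorescent reporter is annotated.
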