Features (pLannotate 1.2.2; 31 found; start..end, strand, type, name):
      5..231     +  promoter       RSV promoter: Rous sarcoma virus enhancer/promoter
    232..412     +  LTR            5' LTR (truncated): truncated 5' long terminal repeat (LTR) from HIV-1
    459..584     +  misc_feature   HIV-1 Ψ: packaging signal of human immunodeficiency virus type 1
    568..931     +  CDS            HIV-1 gag (fragment): gag protein from human immunodeficiency virus 1; gag
   1077..1310    +  misc_feature   RRE: The Rev response element (RRE) of HIV-1 allows for Rev-dependent mRNA export from the nucleus to the cytoplasm.
   1687..1713    +  CDS            Rev (fragment): human immunodeficiency virus 1 (HIV-1) Rev protein; rev; enhances nuclear export of unspliced and incompletely spliced viral mRNAs
   1720..1743    +  promoter       SV40 promoter (fragment): SV40 early promoter
   1744..1815    +  promoter       SV40 promoter (fragment): SV40 enhancer and early promoter
   1839..1974    +  rep_origin     SV40 ori: SV40 origin of replication
   2020..2616    +  CDS            PuroR (fragment): puromycin N-acetyltransferase; pac from Streptomyces; confers resistance to puromycin
   2665..2782    +  misc_feature   cPPT/CTS: central polypurine tract and central termination sequence of HIV-1
   2847..2913    +  CDS            small t antigen (fragment): SV40 (simian virus 40) small t antigen
   2920..4098    +  promoter       EF-1α promoter: strong constitutive promoter for human elongation factor EF-1α
   4115..5887    +  CDS            EBF1: COE1_HUMAN - Also known as COE1, EBF. Experimental evidence at protein level: Swiss-Prot protein existence level 1. (Microbial infection) Acts as a chromatin anchor for Epstein- Barr virus EBNA2 to mediate the assembly of EBNA2 chromatin complexes in B-cells (PubMed:28968461). In addition, binds to the viral LMP1 proximal promoter and promotes its expression during latency (PubMed:26819314). From Homo sapiens (Human).
   5903..5956    +  promoter       U6 promoter (fragment): RNA polymerase III promoter for human U6 snRNA
   5998..6586    +  misc_feature   WPRE: woodchuck hepatitis virus posttranscriptional regulatory element
   6637..6656    +  misc_feature   cPPT/CTS (fragment): central polypurine tract and central termination sequence of HIV-1
   6658..6891    +  LTR            3' LTR (ΔU3): self-inactivating 3' long terminal repeat (LTR) from HIV-1
   6969..7090    +  polyA_signal   SV40 poly(A) signal: SV40 polyadenylation signal
   7130..7265    +  rep_origin     SV40 ori: SV40 origin of replication
   7286..7304    -  promoter       T7 promoter: promoter for bacteriophage T7 RNA polymerase
   7312..7467    +  CDS            lacZα (fragment): LacZα fragment of β-galactosidase; lacZ fragment
   7472..7900    +  rep_origin     f1 ori (sequence partly withheld): f1 bacteriophage origin of replication; arrow indicates direction of (+) strand synthesis
   7953..8057    +  promoter       AmpR promoter: bla
   8058..8918    +  CDS            AmpR: β-lactamase; bla; confers resistance to ampicillin, carbenicillin, and related antibiotics
   9089..9677    +  rep_origin     ori: high-copy-number ColE1/pMB1/pBR322/pUC origin of replication
   9860..9952    +  CDS            lacI (fragment): lac repressor; lacI; The lac repressor binds to the lac operator to inhibit transcription in E. coli. This inhibition can be relieved by adding lactose or isopropyl-β-D-thiogalactopyranoside (IPTG).
   9965..9986    +  protein_bind   CAP binding site: CAP binding activates transcription in the presence of cAMP. E. coli catabolite activator protein
  10001..10031   +  promoter       lac promoter: promoter for the E. coli lac operon
  10039..10055   +  protein_bind   lac operator: The lac repressor binds to the lac operator to inhibit transcription in E. coli. This inhibition can be relieved by adding lactose or isopropyl-β-D-thiogalactopyranoside (IPTG). lac repressor encoded by lacI
  10100..10118   +  promoter       T3 promoter: promoter for bacteriophage T3 RNA polymerase
>Addgene plasmid #144534 | TFORF3058 | addgene full sequence | sequence record 404210 | Addgene NGS Result
TTAATGTAGTCTTATGCAATACTCTTGTAGTCTTGCAACATGGTAACGATGAGTTAGCAACATGCCTTAC
AAGGAGAGAAAAAGCACCGTGCATGCCGATTGGTGGAAGTAAGGTGGTACGATCGTGCCTTATTAGGAAG
GCAACAGACGGGTCTGACATGGATTGGACGAACCACTGAATTGCCGCATTGCAGAGATATTGTATTTAAG
TGCCTAGCTCGATACATAAACGGGTCTCTCTGGTTAGACCAGATCTGAGCCTGGGAGCTCTCTGGCTAAC
TAGGGAACCCACTGCTTAAGCCTCAATAAAGCTTGCCTTGAGTGCTTCAAGTAGTGTGTGCCCGTCTGTT
GTGTGACTCTGGTAACTAGAGATCCCTCAGACCCTTTTAGTCAGTGTGGAAAATCTCTAGCAGTGGCGCC
CGAACAGGGACTTGAAAGCGAAAGGGAAACCAGAGGAGCTCTCTCGACGCAGGACTCGGCTTGCTGAAGC
GCGCACGGCAAGAGGCGAGGGGCGGCGACTGGTGAGTACGCCAAAAATTTTGACTAGCGGAGGCTAGAAG
GAGAGAGATGGGTGCGAGAGCGTCAGTATTAAGCGGGGGAGAATTAGATCGCGATGGGAAAAAATTCGGT
TAAGGCCAGGGGGAAAGAAAAAATATAAATTAAAACATATAGTATGGGCAAGCAGGGAGCTAGAACGATT
CGCAGTTAATCCTGGCCTGTTAGAAACATCAGAAGGCTGTAGACAAATACTGGGACAGCTACAACCATCC
CTTCAGACAGGATCAGAAGAACTTAGATCATTATATAATACAGTAGCAACCCTCTATTGTGTGCATCAAA
GGATAGAGATAAAAGACACCAAGGAAGCTTTAGACAAGATAGAGGAAGAGCAAAACAAAAGTAAGACCAC
CGCACAGCAAGCGGCCGCTGATCTTCAGACCTGGAGGAGGAGATATGAGGGACAATTGGAGAAGTGAATT
ATATAAATATAAAGTAGTAAAAATTGAACCATTAGGAGTAGCACCCACCAAGGCAAAGAGAAGAGTGGTG
CAGAGAGAAAAAAGAGCAGTGGGAATAGGAGCTTTGTTCCTTGGGTTCTTGGGAGCAGCAGGAAGCACTA
TGGGCGCAGCGTCAATGACGCTGACGGTACAGGCCAGACAATTATTGTCTGGTATAGTGCAGCAGCAGAA
CAATTTGCTGAGGGCTATTGAGGCGCAACAGCATCTGTTGCAACTCACAGTCTGGGGCATCAAGCAGCTC
CAGGCAAGAATCCTGGCTGTGGAAAGATACCTAAAGGATCAACAGCTCCTGGGGATTTGGGGTTGCTCTG
GAAAACTCATTTGCACCACTGCTGTGCCTTGGAATGCTAGTTGGAGTAATAAATCTCTGGAACAGATTTG
GAATCACACGACCTGGATGGAGTGGGACAGAGAAATTAACAATTACACAAGCTTAATACACTCCTTAATT
GAAGAATCGCAAAACCAGCAAGAAAAGAATGAACAAGAATTATTGGAATTAGATAAATGGGCAAGTTTGT
GGAATTGGTTTAACATAACAAATTGGCTGTGGTATATAAAATTATTCATAATGATAGTAGGAGGCTTGGT
AGGTTTAAGAATAGTTTTTGCTGTACTTTCTATAGTGAATAGAGTTAGGCAGGGATATTCACCATTATCG
TTTCAGACCCACCTCCCAACCCCGAGGGGACCCATGCATTGCATCTCAATTAGTCAGCAACCAGGTGTGG
AAAGTCCCCAGGCTCCCCAGCAGGCAGAAGTATGCAAAGCATGCGTCTCAATTAGTCAGCAACCATAGTC
CCGCCCCTAACTCCGCCCATCCCGCCCCTAACTCCGCCCAGTTCCGCCCATTCTCCGCCCCATGGCTGAC
TAATTTTTTTTATTTATGCAGAGGCCGAGGCCGCCTCGGCCTCTGAGCTATTCCAGAAGTAGTGAGGAGG
CTTTTTTGGAGGCCTAGGCTTTTGCAAAAAGCTTTCTAGAGGTACCACCGGAGCTTACCATGACCGAGTA
CAAGCCCACGGTGCGCCTCGCCACCCGCGACGACGTCCCCAGGGCCGTACGCACCCTCGCCGCCGCGTTC
GCCGACTACCCCGCCACGCGCCACACCGTCGATCCGGACCGCCACATCGAGCGGGTCACCGAGCTGCAAG
AACTCTTCCTCACGCGCGTCGGGCTCGACATCGGCAAGGTGTGGGTCGCGGACGACGGCGCCGCCGTGGC
GGTCTGGACCACGCCGGAGAGCGTCGAAGCGGGGGCGGTGTTCGCCGAGATCGGCCCGCGCATGGCCGAG
TTGAGCGGTTCCCGGCTGGCCGCGCAGCAACAGATGGAAGGCCTCCTGGCGCCGCACCGGCCCAAGGAGC
CCGCGTGGTTCCTGGCCACCGTCGGCGTCTCGCCCGACCACCAGGGCAAGGGTCTGGGCAGCGCCGTCGT
GCTCCCCGGAGTGGAGGCGGCCGAGCGCGCCGGGGTGCCCGCCTTCCTGGAGACCTCCGCGCCCCGCAAC
CTCCCCTTCTACGAGCGGCTCGGCTTCACCGTCACCGCCGACGTCGAGGTGCCCGAAGGACCGCGCACCT
GGTGCATGACCCGCAAGCCCGGTGCCAGTTAACGAATTCTAGATCTTGAGACAAATGGCAGTATTCATCC
ACAATTTTAAAAGAAAAGGGGGGATTGGGGGGTACAGTGCAGGGGAAAGAATAGTAGACATAATAGCAAC
AGACATACAAACTAAAGAATTACAAAAACAAATTACAAAAATTCAAAATTTTCGGGTTTATTACAGGGAC
AGCAGAGATCCACTTTGGCGCCGGCTCGAGGCCTGCAGGTGCAAAGATGGATAAAGTTTTAAACAGAGAG
GAATCTTTGCAGCTAATGGACCTTCTAGGTCTTGAAAGGAGTGGGAATTGGCTCCGGTGCCCGTCAGTGG
GCAGAGCGCACATCGCCCACAGTCCCCGAGAAGTTGGGGGGAGGGGTCGGCAATTGAACCGGTGCCTAGA
GAAGGTGGCGCGGGGTAAACTGGGAAAGTGATGTCGTGTACTGGCTCCGCCTTTTTCCCGAGGGTGGGGG
AGAACCGTATATAAGTGCAGTAGTCGCCGTGAACGTTCTTTTTCGCAACGGGTTTGCCGCCAGAACACAG
GTAAGTGCCGTGTGTGGTTCCCGCGGGCCTGGCCTCTTTACGGGTTATGGCCCTTGCGTGCCTTGAATTA
CTTCCACCTGGCTGCAGTACGTGATTCTTGATCCCGAGCTTCGGGTTGGAAGTGGGTGGGAGAGTTCGAG
GCCTTGCGCTTAAGGAGCCCCTTCGCCTCGTGCTTGAGTTGAGGCCTGGCCTGGGCGCTGGGGCCGCCGC
GTGCGAATCTGGTGGCACCTTCGCGCCTGTCTCGCTGCTTTCGATAAGTCTCTAGCCATTTAAAATTTTT
GATGACCTGCTGCGACGCTTTTTTTCTGGCAAGATAGTCTTGTAAATGCGGGCCAAGATCTGCACACTGG
TATTTCGGTTTTTGGGGCCGCGGGCGGCGACGGGGCCCGTGCGTCCCAGCGCACATGTTCGGCGAGGCGG
GGCCTGCGAGCGCGGCCACCGAGAATCGGACGGGGGTAGTCTCAAGCTGGCCGGCCTGCTCTGGTGCCTG
GCCTCGCGCCGCCGTGTATCGCCCCGCCCTGGGCGGCAAGGCTGGCCCGGTCGGCACCAGTTGCGTGAGC
GGAAAGATGGCCGCTTCCCGGCCCTGCTGCAGGGAGCTCAAAATGGAGGACGCGGCGCTCGGGAGAGCGG
GCGGGTGAGTCACCCACACAAAGGAAAAGGGCCTTTCCGTCCTCAGCCGTCGCTTCATGTGACTCCACGG
AGTACCGGGCGCCGTCCAGGCACCTCGATTAGTTCTCGAGCTTTTGGAGTACGTCGTCTTTAGGTTGGGG
GGAGGGGTTTTATGCGATGGAGTTTCCCCACACTGAGTGGGTGGAGACTGAAGTTAGGCCAGCTTGGCAC
TTGATGTAATTCTCCTTGGAATTTGCCCTTTTTGAGTTTGGATCTTGGTTCATTCTCAAGCCTCAGACAG
TGGTTCAAAGTTTTTTTCTTCCATTTCAGGTGTCGTGAGGCTAGCACCGCCACCATGTTTGGGATTCAGG
AAAGCATCCAACGGAGTGGAAGCAGCATGAAGGAAGAGCCGCTGGGCAGCGGCATGAACGCGGTGCGGAC
GTGGATGCAGGGCGCCGGGGTGCTGGACGCCAACACGGCGGCGCAGAGCGGGGTGGGTCTGGCCCGGGCT
CACTTTGAGAAGCAGCCGCCTTCCAATCTGCGGAAATCCAACTTCTTCCACTTCGTCCTGGCCCTCTACG
ACAGACAGGGCCAGCCCGTGGAGATCGAGAGGACAGCGTTTGTGGGGTTCGTGGAGAAGGAAAAAGAAGC
CAACAGCGAAAAGACCAATAACGGAATTCACTACCGGCTTCAGCTTCTCTACAGCAATGGGATAAGGACG
GAGCAGGATTTCTACGTGCGCCTCATTGACTCCATGACAAAACAAGCCATAGTGTATGAAGGCCAAGACA
AGAACCCAGAAATGTGCCGAGTCTTGCTCACACATGAGATCATGTGCAGCCGCTGTTGTGACAAGAAAAG
CTGTGGCAACCGAAATGAGACTCCCTCAGATCCAGTGATAATTGACAGGTTCTTCTTGAAATTTTTCCTC
AAATGTAACCAAAATTGCCTAAAGAATGCGGGAAACCCACGTGACATGCGGAGATTCCAGGTCGTGGTGT
CTACGACAGTCAATGTGGATGGCCATGTCCTGGCAGTCTCTGATAACATGTTTGTCCATAATAATTCCAA
GCATGGGCGGAGGGCTCGGAGGCTTGACCCCTCGGAAGGTACGCCCTCTTATCTGGAACATGCTACTCCC
TGTATCAAAGCCATCAGCCCGAGTGAAGGATGGACGACGGGAGGTGCGACTGTGATCATCATAGGGGACA
ATTTCTTTGATGGGTTACAGGTCATATTCGGTACCATGCTGGTCTGGAGTGAGTTGATCACTCCTCATGC
CATCCGTGTGCAGACCCCTCCTCGGCACATCCCTGGTGTTGTGGAAGTCACACTGTCCTACAAATCTAAG
CAGTTCTGCAAAGGAACACCAGGCAGATTCATTTATACAGCGCTCAACGAACCCACCATCGATTATGGTT
TCCAGAGGTTACAGAAGGTCATTCCTCGGCACCCTGGTGACCCTGAGCGTTTGCCAAAGGAAGTAATACT
CAAAAGGGCTGCGGATCTGGTAGAAGCACTGTATGGGATGCCACACAACAACCAGGAAATCATTCTGAAG
AGAGCGGCCGACATTGCCGAGGCCCTGTACAGTGTTCCCCGCAACCACAACCAACTCCCGGCCCTTGCTA
ACACCTCGGTCCACGCAGGGATGATGGGCGTGAATTCGTTCAGTGGACAACTGGCCGTGAATGTCTCCGA
GGCATCACAAGCCACCAATCAGGGTTTCACCCGCAACTCAAGCAGCGTATCACCACACGGGTACGTGCCG
AGCACCACTCCCCAGCAGACCAACTATAACTCCGTCACCACGAGCATGAACGGATACGGCTCTGCCGCAA
TGTCCAATTTGGGCGGCTCCCCCACCTTCCTCAACGGCTCAGCTGCCAACTCCCCCTATGCCATAGTGCC
ATCCAGCCCCACCATGGCCTCCTCCACAAGCCTCCCCTCCAACTGCAGCAGCTCCTCGGGCATCTTCTCC
TTCTCACCAGCCAACATGGTCTCAGCCGTGAAACAGAAGAGTGCTTTCGCACCAGTCGTCAGACCCCAGA
CCTCCCCACCTCCCACCTGCACCAGCACCAACGGGAACAGCCTGCAAGCGATATCTGGCATGATTGTTCC
TCCTATGTAGTAATGAACTAGTCCGTAACTTGAAAGTATTTCGATTTCTTGGCTTTATATATCTTGTGGA
AAGGACGACCGTCATAAGGGACACTGTAAAAGACGCGTTAAGTCGACAATCAACCTCTGGATTACAAAAT
TTGTGAAAGATTGACTGGTATTCTTAACTATGTTGCTCCTTTTACGCTATGTGGATACGCTGCTTTAATG
CCTTTGTATCATGCTATTGCTTCCCGTATGGCTTTCATTTTCTCCTCCTTGTATAAATCCTGGTTGCTGT
CTCTTTATGAGGAGTTGTGGCCCGTTGTCAGGCAACGTGGCGTGGTGTGCACTGTGTTTGCTGACGCAAC
CCCCACTGGTTGGGGCATTGCCACCACCTGTCAGCTCCTTTCCGGGACTTTCGCTTTCCCCCTCCCTATT
GCCACGGCGGAACTCATCGCCGCCTGCCTTGCCCGCTGCTGGACAGGGGCTCGGCTGTTGGGCACTGACA
ATTCCGTGGTGTTGTCGGGGAAATCATCGTCCTTTCCTTGGCTGCTCGCCTGTGTTGCCACCTGGATTCT
GCGCGGGACGTCCTTCTGCTACGTCCCTTCGGCCCTCAATCCAGCGGACCTTCCTTCCCGCGGCCTGCTG
CCGGCTCTGCGGCCTCTTCCGCGTCTTCGCCTTCGCCCTCAGACGAGTCGGATCTCCCTTTGGGCCGCCT
CCCCGCGTCGACTTTAAGACCAATGACTTACAAGGCAGCTGTAGATCTTAGCCACTTTTTAAAAGAAAAG
GGGGGACTGGAAGGGCTAATTCACTCCCAACGAAGACAAGATCTGCTTTTTGCTTGTACTGGGTCTCTCT
GGTTAGACCAGATCTGAGCCTGGGAGCTCTCTGGCTAACTAGGGAACCCACTGCTTAAGCCTCAATAAAG
CTTGCCTTGAGTGCTTCAAGTAGTGTGTGCCCGTCTGTTGTGTGACTCTGGTAACTAGAGATCCCTCAGA
CCCTTTTAGTCAGTGTGGAAAATCTCTAGCAGTACGTATAGTAGTTCATGTCATCTTATTATTCAGTATT
TATAACTTGCAAAGAAATGAATATCAGAGAGTGAGAGGAACTTGTTTATTGCAGCTTATAATGGTTACAA
ATAAAGCAATAGCATCACAAATTTCACAAATAAAGCATTTTTTTCACTGCATTCTAGTTGTGGTTTGTCC
AAACTCATCAATGTATCTTATCATGTCTGGCTCTAGCTATCCCGCCCCTAACTCCGCCCATCCCGCCCCT
AACTCCGCCCAGTTCCGCCCATTCTCCGCCCCATGGCTGACTAATTTTTTTTATTTATGCAGAGGCCGAG
GCCGCCTCGGCCTCTGAGCTATTCCAGAAGTAGTGAGGAGGCTTTTTTGGAGGCCTAGGGACGTACCCAA
TTCGCCCTATAGTGAGTCGTATTACGCGCGCTCACTGGCCGTCGTTTTACAACGTCGTGACTGGGAAAAC
CCTGGCGTTACCCAACTTAATCGCCTTGCAGCACATCCCCCTTTCGCCAGCTGGCGTAATAGCGAAGAGG
CCCGCACCGATCGCCCTTCCCAACAGTTGCGCAGCCTGAATGGCGAATGGG
[124 nt withheld, positions 7472-7595]
C
[91 nt withheld, positions 7597-7687]
A
[49 nt withheld, positions 7689-7737]
CCTTTGACGTTGGAGTCCACGTTCTTT
[37 nt withheld, positions 7765-7801]
ACCCTATCTCGGTCTATTCTTTTGATTTATAAGGGATTTTGCCGATTTCGGCCTATTGGTTAAAAAATGA
GCTGATTTAACAAAAATTTAACGCGAATTTTAACAAAATATTAACGCTTACAATTTAGGTGGCACTTTTC
GGGGAAATGTGCGCGGAACCCCTATTTGTTTATTTTTCTAAATACATTCAAATATGTATCCGCTCATGAG
ACAATAACCCTGATAAATGCTTCAATAATATTGAAAAAGGAAGAGTATGAGTATTCAACATTTCCGTGTC
GCCCTTATTCCCTTTTTTGCGGCATTTTGCCTTCCTGTTTTTGCTCACCCAGAAACGCTGGTGAAAGTAA
AAGATGCTGAAGATCAGTTGGGTGCACGAGTGGGTTACATCGAACTGGATCTCAACAGCGGTAAGATCCT
TGAGAGTTTTCGCCCCGAAGAACGTTTTCCAATGATGAGCACTTTTAAAGTTCTGCTATGTGGCGCGGTA
TTATCCCGTATTGACGCCGGGCAAGAGCAACTCGGTCGCCGCATACACTATTCTCAGAATGACTTGGTTG
AGTACTCACCAGTCACAGAAAAGCATCTTACGGATGGCATGACAGTAAGAGAATTATGCAGTGCTGCCAT
AACCATGAGTGATAACACTGCGGCCAACTTACTTCTGACAACGATCGGAGGACCGAAGGAGCTAACCGCT
TTTTTGCACAACATGGGGGATCATGTAACTCGCCTTGATCGTTGGGAACCGGAGCTGAATGAAGCCATAC
CAAACGACGAGCGTGACACCACGATGCCTGTAGCAATGGCAACAACGTTGCGCAAACTATTAACTGGCGA
ACTACTTACTCTAGCTTCCCGGCAACAATTAATAGACTGGATGGAGGCGGATAAAGTTGCAGGACCACTT
CTGCGCTCGGCCCTTCCGGCTGGCTGGTTTATTGCTGATAAATCTGGAGCCGGTGAGCGTGGGTCTCGCG
GTATCATTGCAGCACTGGGGCCAGATGGTAAGCCCTCCCGTATCGTAGTTATCTACACGACGGGGAGTCA
GGCAACTATGGATGAACGAAATAGACAGATCGCTGAGATAGGTGCCTCACTGATTAAGCATTGGTAACTG
TCAGACCAAGTTTACTCATATATACTTTAGATTGATTTAAAACTTCATTTTTAATTTAAAAGGATCTAGG
TGAAGATCCTTTTTGATAATCTCATGACCAAAATCCCTTAACGTGAGTTTTCGTTCCACTGAGCGTCAGA
CCCCGTAGAAAAGATCAAAGGATCTTCTTGAGATCCTTTTTTTCTGCGCGTAATCTGCTGCTTGCAAACA
AAAAAACCACCGCTACCAGCGGTGGTTTGTTTGCCGGATCAAGAGCTACCAACTCTTTTTCCGAAGGTAA
CTGGCTTCAGCAGAGCGCAGATACCAAATACTGTTCTTCTAGTGTAGCCGTAGTTAGGCCACCACTTCAA
GAACTCTGTAGCACCGCCTACATACCTCGCTCTGCTAATCCTGTTACCAGTGGCTGCTGCCAGTGGCGAT
AAGTCGTGTCTTACCGGGTTGGACTCAAGACGATAGTTACCGGATAAGGCGCAGCGGTCGGGCTGAACGG
GGGGTTCGTGCACACAGCCCAGCTTGGAGCGAACGACCTACACCGAACTGAGATACCTACAGCGTGAGCT
ATGAGAAAGCGCCACGCTTCCCGAAGGGAGAAAGGCGGACAGGTATCCGGTAAGCGGCAGGGTCGGAACA
GGAGAGCGCACGAGGGAGCTTCCAGGGGGAAACGCCTGGTATCTTTATAGTCCTGTCGGGTTTCGCCACC
TCTGACTTGAGCGTCGATTTTTGTGATGCTCGTCAGGGGGGCGGAGCCTATGGAAAAACGCCAGCAACGC
GGCCTTTTTACGGTTCCTGGCCTTTTGCTGGCCTTTTGCTCACATGTTCTTTCCTGCGTTATCCCCTGAT
TCTGTGGATAACCGTATTACCGCCTTTGAGTGAGCTGATACCGCTCGCCGCAGCCGAACGACCGAGCGCA
GCGAGTCAGTGAGCGAGGAAGCGGAAGAGCGCCCAATACGCAAACCGCCTCTCCCCGCGCGTTGGCCGAT
TCATTAATGCAGCTGGCACGACAGGTTTCCCGACTGGAAAGCGGGCAGTGAGCGCAACGCAATTAATGTG
AGTTAGCTCACTCATTAGGCACCCCAGGCTTTACACTTTATGCTTCCGGCTCGTATGTTGTGTGGAATTG
TGAGCGGATAACAATTTCACACAGGAAACAGCTATGACCATGATTACGCCAAGCGCGCAATTAACCCTCA
CTAAAGGGAACAAAAGCTGGAGCTGCAAGC
