>Addgene plasmid #144534 | TFORF3058 | depositor partial sequence | sequence record 285717 | Insert
ACCGCCACCATGTTTGGGATTCAGGAAAGCATCCAACGGAGTGGAAGCAGCATGAAGGAAGAGCCGCTGG
GCAGCGGCATGAACGCGGTGCGGACGTGGATGCAGGGCGCCGGGGTGCTGGACGCCAACACGGCGGCGCA
GAGCGGGGTGGGTCTGGCCCGGGCTCACTTTGAGAAGCAGCCGCCTTCCAATCTGCGGAAATCCAACTTC
TTCCACTTCGTCCTGGCCCTCTACGACAGACAGGGCCAGCCCGTGGAGATCGAGAGGACAGCGTTTGTGG
GGTTCGTGGAGAAGGAAAAAGAAGCCAACAGCGAAAAGACCAATAACGGAATTCACTACCGGCTTCAGCT
TCTCTACAGCAATGGGATAAGGACGGAGCAGGATTTCTACGTGCGCCTCATTGACTCCATGACAAAACAA
GCCATAGTGTATGAAGGCCAAGACAAGAACCCAGAAATGTGCCGAGTCTTGCTCACACATGAGATCATGT
GCAGCCGCTGTTGTGACAAGAAAAGCTGTGGCAACCGAAATGAGACTCCCTCAGATCCAGTGATAATTGA
CAGGTTCTTCTTGAAATTTTTCCTCAAATGTAACCAAAATTGCCTAAAGAATGCGGGAAACCCACGTGAC
ATGCGGAGATTCCAGGTCGTGGTGTCTACGACAGTCAATGTGGATGGCCATGTCCTGGCAGTCTCTGATA
ACATGTTTGTCCATAATAATTCCAAGCATGGGCGGAGGGCTCGGAGGCTTGACCCCTCGGAAGGTACGCC
CTCTTATCTGGAACATGCTACTCCCTGTATCAAAGCCATCAGCCCGAGTGAAGGATGGACGACGGGAGGT
GCGACTGTGATCATCATAGGGGACAATTTCTTTGATGGGTTACAGGTCATATTCGGTACCATGCTGGTCT
GGAGTGAGTTGATCACTCCTCATGCCATCCGTGTGCAGACCCCTCCTCGGCACATCCCTGGTGTTGTGGA
AGTCACACTGTCCTACAAATCTAAGCAGTTCTGCAAAGGAACACCAGGCAGATTCATTTATACAGCGCTC
AACGAACCCACCATCGATTATGGTTTCCAGAGGTTACAGAAGGTCATTCCTCGGCACCCTGGTGACCCTG
AGCGTTTGCCAAAGGAAGTAATACTCAAAAGGGCTGCGGATCTGGTAGAAGCACTGTATGGGATGCCACA
CAACAACCAGGAAATCATTCTGAAGAGAGCGGCCGACATTGCCGAGGCCCTGTACAGTGTTCCCCGCAAC
CACAACCAACTCCCGGCCCTTGCTAACACCTCGGTCCACGCAGGGATGATGGGCGTGAATTCGTTCAGTG
GACAACTGGCCGTGAATGTCTCCGAGGCATCACAAGCCACCAATCAGGGTTTCACCCGCAACTCAAGCAG
CGTATCACCACACGGGTACGTGCCGAGCACCACTCCCCAGCAGACCAACTATAACTCCGTCACCACGAGC
ATGAACGGATACGGCTCTGCCGCAATGTCCAATTTGGGCGGCTCCCCCACCTTCCTCAACGGCTCAGCTG
CCAACTCCCCCTATGCCATAGTGCCATCCAGCCCCACCATGGCCTCCTCCACAAGCCTCCCCTCCAACTG
CAGCAGCTCCTCGGGCATCTTCTCCTTCTCACCAGCCAACATGGTCTCAGCCGTGAAACAGAAGAGTGCT
TTCGCACCAGTCGTCAGACCCCAGACCTCCCCACCTCCCACCTGCACCAGCACCAACGGGAACAGCCTGC
AAGCGATATCTGGCATGATTGTTCCTCCTATGTAGTAATGAACTAGTCCGTAACTTGAAAGTATTTCGAT
TTCTTGGCTTTATATATCTTGTGGAAAGGACGACCGTCATAAGGGACACTGTAAAAG
