>Addgene plasmid #144534 | TFORF3058 | depositor partial sequence | sequence record 285718 | Barcode
CCGTCATAAGGGACACTGTAAAAG
